Addgene plasmid #197047: pWL078 MCP-2xGFP
Purpose: pCYC-NLS-MCP-2xGFP on pRS305
Depositing lab: Robert Singer. Depositing organization: Albert Einstein College of Medicine. Publication: An improved imaging system that corrects MS2-induced RNA destabilization. Li W, Maekiniemi A, Sato H, Osman C, Singer RH. Nat Methods. 2022 Dec;19(12):1558-1562. doi: 10.1038/s41592-022-01658-1. Epub 2022 Nov 10. PubMed 36357695.
Backbone
  Vector backbone: pRS305
  Vector type: Yeast Expression
  Selectable markers: LEU2
Growth in bacteria
  Bacterial resistance: Ampicillin, 100 μg/mL
  Growth temperature: 37°C
  Growth strain: DH5alpha
  Copy number: Unknown
Gene/Insert
  Gene/Insert name: MCP-2xGFP
  Species: S. cerevisiae (budding yeast)
  Promoter: CYC1
  Cloning method: Restriction Enzyme; 5′ cloning site PstI (not destroyed); 3′ cloning site SacI (not destroyed)
  Sequencing primers: 5′ CYC1; 3′ CYC1
Terms and licenses: Academic/Nonprofit Terms; Industry Terms: Not Available to Industry
How to cite: pWL078 MCP-2xGFP was a gift from Robert Singer (Addgene plasmid # 197047 ; http://n2t.net/addgene:197047 ; RRID:Addgene_197047)
