[The description below was written by a language model from this plasmid's Addgene catalogue record and pLannotate feature annotations shown in this document.]
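Description:
pWL078 MCP-2xGFP is a yeast expression plasmid of about 7.7 kb built on pRS305, a yeast integrating vector. Consistent with that backbone, the feature table shows no yeast replication origin or centromere, so stable maintenance in Saccharomyces cerevisiae depends on integration into the genome, with transformants selected by leucine prototrophy through the LEU2 gene and its native promoter. In E. coli the plasmid is propagated from a high-copy ColE1/pUC-type origin under ampicillin selection (bla with its own promoter). An f1 origin and remnants of the lac promoter/operator, lacZα and the polylinker are carried over from the parental cloning vector. Short annotated fragments such as lacI, rop, bom and NFS1 appear to be backbone or LEU2-flanking residues rather than functional elements.

The payload, cloned between PstI and SacI, is a fusion of the bacteriophage MS2 coat protein (MCP) to two tandem green fluorescent proteins, annotated as GFP(S65T) followed by yeast codon-optimized yeGFP, and terminated by the CYC1 terminator. According to the catalogue entry, expression is driven by the CYC1 promoter and the protein carries a nuclear localization signal. Neither element is individually annotated in the feature table, although an unannotated stretch upstream of the MCP coding sequence could accommodate them. MCP binds the MS2 RNA hairpin, so co-expressing this fusion with a transcript tagged with MS2 stem-loop arrays decorates the RNA with multiple GFP molecules and makes single mRNAs visible in living cells. In such systems the NLS generally serves to sequester unbound protein in the nucleus and lower cytoplasmic background. The plasmid comes from work describing an improved MS2-based imaging system that corrects RNA destabilization caused by MS2 tagging.
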