Features (pLannotate 1.2.2; 21 found; start..end, strand, type, name):
     96..200     +  promoter       AmpR promoter: bla
    201..1061    +  CDS            AmpR: β-lactamase; bla; confers resistance to ampicillin, carbenicillin, and related antibiotics
   1232..1820    +  rep_origin     ori: high-copy-number ColE1/pMB1/pBR322/pUC origin of replication
   2003..2095    +  CDS            lacI (fragment): lac repressor; lacI; The lac repressor binds to the lac operator to inhibit transcription in E. coli. This inhibition can be relieved by adding lactose or isopropyl-β-D-thiogalactopyranoside (IPTG).
   2108..2129    +  protein_bind   CAP binding site: CAP binding activates transcription in the presence of cAMP. E. coli catabolite activator protein
   2144..2174    +  promoter       lac promoter: promoter for the E. coli lac operon
   2182..2198    +  protein_bind   lac operator: The lac repressor binds to the lac operator to inhibit transcription in E. coli. This inhibition can be relieved by adding lactose or isopropyl-β-D-thiogalactopyranoside (IPTG). lac repressor encoded by lacI
   2235..2253    -  misc_feature   MCS (fragment): pUC18/19 multiple cloning site
   2562..2912    +  CDS            CAPSD_BPMS2 (fragment): Experimental evidence at protein level: Swiss-Prot protein existence level 1. Acts as a translational repressor of viral replicase synthesis late in infection. This latter function is the result of capsid protein interaction with an RNA hairpin which contains the replicase ribosome-binding site. From Escherichia phage MS2 (Bacteriophage MS2).
   2940..3650    +  CDS            GFP (S65T): GFP (S65T) is a basic (constitutively fluorescent) green fluorescent protein published in 1995, derived from Aequorea victoria.
   3660..4373    +  CDS            yeGFP: yeast-enhanced green fluorescent protein codons optimized for translation in S. cerevisiae and C. albicans
   4450..4639    +  terminator     CYC1 terminator: S. cerevisiae CYC1; transcription terminator for CYC1
   4658..4815    +  CDS            lacZα (fragment): LacZα fragment of β-galactosidase; lacZ fragment
   4819..5247    +  rep_origin     f1 ori (sequence partly withheld): f1 bacteriophage origin of replication; arrow indicates direction of (+) strand synthesis
   5275..5327    -  misc_feature   bom (fragment): basis of mobility region from pBR322
   5358..5435    +  CDS            YO192_YEAST (fragment): Experimental evidence at protein level: Swiss-Prot protein existence level 1. From Saccharomyces cerevisiae (strain ATCC 204508 / S288c) (Baker's yeast).
   5575..5982    +  promoter       LEU2 promoter: S. cerevisiae LEU2
   5983..7077    +  CDS            LEU2: 3-isopropylmalate dehydrogenase, required for leucine biosynthesis; S. cerevisiae LEU2; yeast auxotrophic marker
   7439..7555    -  CDS            NFS1 (fragment): NFS1_YEAST - Also known as SPL1 From Saccharomyces cerevisiae (strain ATCC 204508 / S288c) (Baker's yeast).
   7554..7604    -  misc_feature   bom (fragment): basis of mobility region from pBR322
   7706..1       -  CDS            rop (fragment) (across the origin): Rop protein, which maintains plasmids at low copy number; rop
>Addgene plasmid #197047 | pWL078 MCP-2xGFP | addgene full sequence | sequence record 388470 | Addgene NGS Result
GACGAAAGGGCCTCGTGATACGCCTATTTTTATAGGTTAATGTCATGATAATAATGGTTTCTTAGACGTC
AGGTGGCACTTTTCGGGGAAATGTGCGCGGAACCCCTATTTGTTTATTTTTCTAAATACATTCAAATATG
TATCCGCTCATGAGACAATAACCCTGATAAATGCTTCAATAATATTGAAAAAGGAAGAGTATGAGTATTC
AACATTTCCGTGTCGCCCTTATTCCCTTTTTTGCGGCATTTTGCCTTCCTGTTTTTGCTCACCCAGAAAC
GCTGGTGAAAGTAAAAGATGCTGAAGATCAGTTGGGTGCACGAGTGGGTTACATCGAACTGGATCTCAAC
AGCGGTAAGATCCTTGAGAGTTTTCGCCCCGAAGAACGTTTTCCAATGATGAGCACTTTTAAAGTTCTGC
TATGTGGCGCGGTATTATCCCGTATTGACGCCGGGCAAGAGCAACTCGGTCGCCGCATACACTATTCTCA
GAATGACTTGGTTGAGTACTCACCAGTCACAGAAAAGCATCTTACGGATGGCATGACAGTAAGAGAATTA
TGCAGTGCTGCCATAACCATGAGTGATAACACTGCGGCCAACTTACTTCTGACAACGATCGGAGGACCGA
AGGAGCTAACCGCTTTTTTGCACAACATGGGGGATCATGTAACTCGCCTTGATCGTTGGGAACCGGAGCT
GAATGAAGCCATACCAAACGACGAGCGTGACACCACGATGCCTGTAGCAATGGCAACAACGTTGCGCAAA
CTATTAACTGGCGAACTACTTACTCTAGCTTCCCGGCAACAATTAATAGACTGGATGGAGGCGGATAAAG
TTGCAGGACCACTTCTGCGCTCGGCCCTTCCGGCTGGCTGGTTTATTGCTGATAAATCTGGAGCCGGTGA
GCGTGGGTCTCGCGGTATCATTGCAGCACTGGGGCCAGATGGTAAGCCCTCCCGTATCGTAGTTATCTAC
ACGACGGGGAGTCAGGCAACTATGGATGAACGAAATAGACAGATCGCTGAGATAGGTGCCTCACTGATTA
AGCATTGGTAACTGTCAGACCAAGTTTACTCATATATACTTTAGATTGATTTAAAACTTCATTTTTAATT
TAAAAGGATCTAGGTGAAGATCCTTTTTGATAATCTCATGACCAAAATCCCTTAACGTGAGTTTTCGTTC
CACTGAGCGTCAGACCCCGTAGAAAAGATCAAAGGATCTTCTTGAGATCCTTTTTTTCTGCGCGTAATCT
GCTGCTTGCAAACAAAAAAACCACCGCTACCAGCGGTGGTTTGTTTGCCGGATCAAGAGCTACCAACTCT
TTTTCCGAAGGTAACTGGCTTCAGCAGAGCGCAGATACCAAATACTGTTCTTCTAGTGTAGCCGTAGTTA
GGCCACCACTTCAAGAACTCTGTAGCACCGCCTACATACCTCGCTCTGCTAATCCTGTTACCAGTGGCTG
CTGCCAGTGGCGATAAGTCGTGTCTTACCGGGTTGGACTCAAGACGATAGTTACCGGATAAGGCGCAGCG
GTCGGGCTGAACGGGGGGTTCGTGCACACAGCCCAGCTTGGAGCGAACGACCTACACCGAACTGAGATAC
CTACAGCGTGAGCTATGAGAAAGCGCCACGCTTCCCGAAGGGAGAAAGGCGGACAGGTATCCGGTAAGCG
GCAGGGTCGGAACAGGAGAGCGCACGAGGGAGCTTCCAGGGGGAAACGCCTGGTATCTTTATAGTCCTGT
CGGGTTTCGCCACCTCTGACTTGAGCGTCGATTTTTGTGATGCTCGTCAGGGGGGCGGAGCCTATGGAAA
AACGCCAGCAACGCGGCCTTTTTACGGTTCCTGGCCTTTTGCTGGCCTTTTGCTCACATGTTCTTTCCTG
CGTTATCCCCTGATTCTGTGGATAACCGTATTACCGCCTTTGAGTGAGCTGATACCGCTCGCCGCAGCCG
AACGACCGAGCGCAGCGAGTCAGTGAGCGAGGAAGCGGAAGAGCGCCCAATACGCAAACCGCCTCTCCCC
GCGCGTTGGCCGATTCATTAATGCAGCTGGCACGACAGGTTTCCCGACTGGAAAGCGGGCAGTGAGCGCA
ACGCAATTAATGTGAGTTAGCTCACTCATTAGGCACCCCAGGCTTTACACTTTATGCTTCCGGCTCGTAT
GTTGTGTGGAATTGTGAGCGGATAACAATTTCACACAGGAAACAGCTATGACCATGATTACGCCAAGCTT
GCATGCCTGCAGGGAGCGTTGGTTGGTGGATCAAGCCCACGCGTAGGCAATCCTCGAGCAGATCCGCCGG
GCGTGTATATAGCGTGGATGGCCAGGCAACTTTAGTGCTGACACATACAGGCATATATATATGTGTGCGA
CGACACATGATCATATGGCATGCATGTGCTCTGTATGTATATAAAACTCTTGTTTTCTTCTTTTCTCTAA
ATATTCTTTCCTTATACATTAGGTCCTTTGTAGCATAAATTACTATACTTCTATAGACACGCAAACACAA
ATACACACACTAAATTAATAGGATCCATGCTAGCCGTTAAAATGGCTTCTAACTTTACTCAGTTCGTTCT
CGTCGACAATGGCGGAACTGGCGACGTGACTGTCGCCCCAAGCAACTTCGCTAACGGGATCGCTGAATGG
ATCAGCTCTAACTCGCGTTCACAGGCTTACAAAGTAACCTGTAGCGTTCGTCAGAGCTCTGCGCAGAATC
GCAAATACACCATCAAAGTCGAGGTGCCTAAAGGCGCCTGGCGTTCGTACTTAAATATGGAACTAACCAT
TCCAATTTTCGCCACGAATTCCGACTGCGAGCTTATTGTTAAGGCAATGCAAGGTCTCCTAAAAGATGGA
AACCCGATTCCCTCAGCAATCGCAGCAAACTCCGGCATCTACCCAAAAAAAAAAAGAAAAGTTACCGGTT
CTAAAGGTGAAGAATTATTCACTGGTGTTGTCCCAATTTTGGTTGAATTAGATGGTGATGTTAATGGTCA
CAAATTTTCTGTCTCCGGTGAAGGTGAAGGTGATGCTACTTACGGTAAATTGACCTTAAAATTTATTTGT
ACTACTGGTAAATTGCCAGTTCCATGGCCAACCTTAGTCACTACTTTAACTTATGGTGTTCAATGTTTTT
CTAGATACCCAGATCATATGAAACAACATGACTTTTTCAAGTCTGCCATGCCAGAAGGTTATGTTCAAGA
AAGAACTATTTTTTTCAAAGATGACGGTAACTACAAGACCAGAGCTGAAGTCAAGTTTGAAGGTGATACC
TTAGTTAATAGAATCAAATTAAAAGGTATTGATTTTAAAGAAGATGGTAACATTTTAGGTCACAAATTGG
AATACAACTATAACTCTCACAATGTTTACATCATGGCTGACAAACAAAAGAATGGTATCAAAGTTAACTT
CAAAATTAGACACAACATTGAAGATGGTTCTGTTCAATTAGCTGACCATTATCAACAAAATACTCCAATT
GGTGATGGTCCAGTCTTGTTACCAGACAACCATTACTTATCCACTCAATCTGCCTTATCCAAAGATCCAA
ACGAAAAGAGAGACCACATGGTCTTGTTAGAATTTGTTACTGCTGCTGGTATTACCCATGGTATGGATGA
ATTGTACAAATGTTTAAACTCTAAAGGTGAAGAATTATTCACTGGTGTTGTCCCAATTTTGGTTGAATTA
GATGGTGATGTTAATGGTCACAAATTTTCTGTCTCCGGTGAAGGTGAAGGTGATGCTACTTACGGTAAAT
TGACCTTAAAATTTATTTGTACTACTGGTAAATTGCCAGTTCCATGGCCAACCTTAGTCACTACTTTAAC
TTATGGTGTTCAATGTTTTTCTAGATACCCAGATCATATGAAACAACATGACTTTTTCAAGTCTGCCATG
CCAGAAGGTTATGTTCAAGAAAGAACTATTTTTTTCAAAGATGACGGTAACTACAAGACCAGAGCTGAAG
TCAAGTTTGAAGGTGATACCTTAGTTAATAGAATCGAATTAAAAGGTATTGATTTTAAAGAAGATGGTAA
CATTTTAGGTCACAAATTGGAATACAACTATAACTCTCACAATGTTTACATCATGGCTGACAAACAAAAG
AATGGTATCAAAGTTAACTTCAAAATTAGACACAACATTGAAGATGGTTCTGTTCAATTAGCTGACCATT
ATCAACAAAATACTCCAATTGGTGATGGTCCAGTCTTGTTACCAGACAACCATTACTTATCCACTCAATC
TGCCTTATCCAAAGATCCAAACGAAAAGAGAGACCACATGGTCTTGTTAGAATTTGTTACTGCTGCTGGT
ATTACCCATGGTATGGATGAATTGTACAAATAAGTTTAAACCCGCTGATCCTAGAGGGCCGCATCATGTA
ATTAGTTATGTCACGCTTACATTCACGCCCTCCCCCCACATCCGCTCTAACCGAAAAGGAAGGAGTTAGA
CAACCTGAAGTCTAGGTCCCTATTTATTTTTTTATAGTTATGTTAGTATTAAGAACGTTATTTATATTTC
AAATTTTTCTTTTTTTTCTGTACAGACGCGTGTACGCATGTAACATTATACTGAAAACCTTGCTTGAGAA
GGTTTTGGGACGCTCGAAGGCTTTAATTTGAGCTCGAATTCACTGGCCGTCGTTTTACAACGTCGTGACT
GGGAAAACCCTGGCGTTACCCAACTTAATCGCCTTGCAGCACATCCCCCTTTCGCCAGCTGGCGTAATAG
CGAAGAGGCCCGCACCGATCGCCCTTCCCAACAGTTGCGCAGCCTGAATGGCGAATGG
[124 nt withheld, positions 4819-4942]
C
[91 nt withheld, positions 4944-5034]
A
[49 nt withheld, positions 5036-5084]
CCTTTGACGTTGGAGTCCACGTTCTTT
[37 nt withheld, positions 5112-5148]
ACCCTATCTCGGTCTATTCTTTTGATTTATAAGGGATTTTGCCGATTTCGGCCTATTGGTTAAAAAATGA
GCTGATTTAACAAAAATTTAACGCGAATTTTAACAAAATATTAACGCTTACAATTTCCTGATGCGGTATT
TTCTCCTTACGCATCTGTGCGGTATTTCACACCGCATATCGACCGGTCGAGGAGAACTTCTAGTATATCT
ACATACCTAATATTATTGCCTTATTAAAAATGGAATCCCAACAATTACATCAAAATCCACATTCTCTTCA
AAATCAATTGTCCTGTACTTCCTTGTTCATGTGTGTTCAAAAACGTTATATTTATAGGATAATTATACTC
TATTTCTCAACAAGTAATTGGTTGTTTGGCCGAGCGGTCTAAGGCGCCTGATTCAAGAAATATCTTGACC
GCAGTTAACTGTGGGAATACTCAGGTATCGTAAGATGCAAGAGTTCGAATCTCTTAGCAACCATTATTTT
TTTCCTCAACATAACGAGAACACACAGGGGCGCTATCGCACAGAATCAAATTCGATGACTGGAAATTTTT
TGTTAATTTCAGAGGTCGCCTGACGCATATACCTTTTTCAACTGAAAAATTGGGAGAAAAAGGAAAGGTG
AGAGCGCCGGAACCGGCTTTTCATATAGAATAGAGAAGCGTTCATGACTAAATGCTTGCATCACAATACT
TGAAGTTGACAATATTATTTAAGGACCTATTGTTTTTTCCAATAGGTGGTTAGCAATCGTCTTACTTTCT
AACTTTTCTTACCTTTTACATTTCAGCAATATATATATATATATTTCAAGGATATACCATTCTAATGTCT
GCCCCTAAGAAGATCGTCGTTTTGCCAGGTGACCACGTTGGTCAAGAAATCACAGCCGAAGCCATTAAGG
TTCTTAAAGCTATTTCTGATGTTCGTTCCAATGTCAAGTTCGATTTCGAAAATCATTTAATTGGTGGTGC
TGCTATCGATGCTACAGGTGTTCCACTTCCAGATGAGGCGCTGGAAGCCTCCAAGAAGGCTGATGCCGTT
TTGTTAGGTGCTGTGGGTGGTCCTAAATGGGGTACCGGTAGTGTTAGACCTGAACAAGGTTTACTAAAAA
TCCGTAAAGAACTTCAATTGTACGCCAACTTAAGACCATGTAACTTTGCATCCGACTCTCTTTTAGACTT
ATCTCCAATCAAGCCACAATTTGCTAAAGGTACTGACTTCGTTGTTGTCAGAGAATTAGTGGGAGGTATT
TACTTTGGTAAGAGAAAGGAAGACGATGGTGATGGTGTCGCTTGGGATAGTGAACAATACACCGTTCCAG
AAGTGCAAAGAATCACAAGAATGGCCGCTTTCATGGCCCTACAACATGAGCCACCATTGCCTATTTGGTC
CTTGGATAAAGCTAATGTTTTGGCCTCTTCAAGATTATGGAGAAAAACTGTGGAGGAAACCATCAAGAAC
GAATTCCCTACATTGAAGGTTCAACATCAATTGATTGATTCTGCCGCCATGATCCTAGTTAAGAACCCAA
CCCACCTAAATGGTATTATAATCACCAGCAACATGTTTGGTGATATCATCTCCGATGAAGCCTCCGTTAT
CCCAGGTTCCTTGGGTTTGTTGCCATCTGCGTCCTTGGCCTCTTTGCCAGACAAGAACACCGCATTTGGT
TTGTACGAACCATGCCACGGTTCTGCTCCAGATTTGCCAAAGAATAAGGTCAACCCTATCGCCACTATCT
TGTCTGCTGCAATGATGTTGAAATTGTCATTGAACTTGCCTGAAGAAGGTAAGGCCATTGAAGATGCAGT
TAAAAAGGTTTTGGATGCAGGTATCAGAACTGGTGATTTAGGTGGTTCCAACAGTACCACCGAAGTCGGT
GATGCTGTCGCCGAAGAAGTTAAGAAAATCCTTGCTTAAAAAGATTCTCTTTTTTTATGATATTTGTACA
TAAACTTTATAAATGAAATTCATAATAGAAACGACACGAAATTACAAAATGGAATATGTTCATAGGGTAG
ACGAAACTATATACGCAATCTACATACATTTATCAAGAAGGAGAAAAAGGAGGATGTAAAGGAATACAGG
TAAGCAAATTGATACTAATGGCTCAACGTGATAAGGAAAAAGAATTGCACTTTAACATTAATATTGACAA
GGAGGAGGGCACCACACAAAAAGTTAGGTGTAACAGAAAATCATGAAACTATGATTCCTAATTTATATAT
TGGAGGATTTTCTCTAAAAAAAAAAAAATACAACAAATAAAAAACACTCAATGACCTGACCATTTGATGG
AGTTTAAGTCAATACCTTCTTGAACCATTTCCCATAATGGTGAAAGTTCCCTCAAGAATTTTACTCTGTC
AGAAACGGCCTTAACGACGTAGTCGATATGGTGCACTCTCAGTACAATCTGCTCTGATGCCGCATAGTTA
AGCCAGCCCCGACACCCGCCAACACCCGCTGACGCGCCCTGACGGGCTTGTCTGCTCCCGGCATCCGCTT
ACAGACAAGCTGTGACCGTCTCCGGGAGCTGCATGTGTCAGAGGTTTTCACCGTCATCACCGAAACGCGC
GA
